>Addgene plasmid #166779 | pcDNA3.1-GGamma10-GFP2 | addgene full sequence | sequence record 331002 | Addgene NGS Result
AAGAACATGTGAGCAAAAGGCCAGCAAAAGGCCAGGAACCGTAAAAAGGCCGCGTTGCTGGCGTTTTTCC
ATAGGCTCCGCCCCCCTGACGAGCATCACAAAAATCGACGCTCAAGTCAGAGGTGGCGAAACCCGACAGG
ACTATAAAGATACCAGGCGTTTCCCCCTGGAAGCTCCCTCGTGCGCTCTCCTGTTCCGACCCTGCCGCTT
ACCGGATACCTGTCCGCCTTTCTCCCTTCGGGAAGCGTGGCGCTTTCTCATAGCTCACGCTGTAGGTATC
TCAGTTCGGTGTAGGTCGTTCGCTCCAAGCTGGGCTGTGTGCACGAACCCCCCGTTCAGCCCGACCGCTG
CGCCTTATCCGGTAACTATCGTCTTGAGTCCAACCCGGTAAGACACGACTTATCGCCACTGGCAGCAGCC
ACTGGTAACAGGATTAGCAGAGCGAGGTATGTAGGCGGTGCTACAGAGTTCTTGAAGTGGTGGCCTAACT
ACGGCTACACTAGAAGAACAGTATTTGGTATCTGCGCTCTGCTGAAGCCAGTTACCTTCGGAAAAAGAGT
TGGTAGCTCTTGATCCGGCAAACAAACCACCGCTGGTAGCGGTGGTTTTTTTGTTTGCAAGCAGCAGATT
ACGCGCAGAAAAAAAGGATCTCAAGAAGATCCTTTGATCTTTTCTACGGGGTCTGACGCTCAGTGGAACG
AAAACTCACGTTAAGGGATTTTGGTCATGAGATTATCAAAAAGGATCTTCACCTAGATCCTTTTAAATTA
AAAATGAAGTTTTAAATCAATCTAAAGTATATATGAGTAAACTTGGTCTGACAGTTACCAATGCTTAATC
AGTGAGGCACCTATCTCAGCGATCTGTCTATTTCGTTCATCCATAGTTGCCTGACTCCCCGTCGTGTAGA
TAACTACGATACGGGAGGGCTTACCATCTGGCCCCAGTGCTGCAATGATACCGCGAGACCCACGCTCACC
GGCTCCAGATTTATCAGCAATAAACCAGCCAGCCGGAAGGGCCGAGCGCAGAAGTGGTCCTGCAACTTTA
TCCGCCTCCATCCAGTCTATTAATTGTTGCCGGGAAGCTAGAGTAAGTAGTTCGCCAGTTAATAGTTTGC
GCAACGTTGTTGCCATTGCTACAGGCATCGTGGTGTCACGCTCGTCGTTTGGTATGGCTTCATTCAGCTC
CGGTTCCCAACGATCAAGGCGAGTTACATGATCCCCCATGTTGTGCAAAAAAGCGGTTAGCTCCTTCGGT
CCTCCGATCGTTGTCAGAAGTAAGTTGGCCGCAGTGTTATCACTCATGGTTATGGCAGCACTGCATAATT
CTCTTACTGTCATGCCATCCGTAAGATGCTTTTCTGTGACTGGTGAGTACTCAACCAAGTCATTCTGAGA
ATAGTGTATGCGGCGACCGAGTTGCTCTTGCCCGGCGTCAATACGGGATAATACCGCGCCACATAGCAGA
ACTTTAAAAGTGCTCATCATTGGAAAACGTTCTTCGGGGCGAAAACTCTCAAGGATCTTACCGCTGTTGA
GATCCAGTTCGATGTAACCCACTCGTGCACCCAACTGATCTTCAGCATCTTTTACTTTCACCAGCGTTTC
TGGGTGAGCAAAAACAGGAAGGCAAAATGCCGCAAAAAAGGGAATAAGGGCGACACGGAAATGTTGAATA
CTCATACTCTTCCTTTTTCAATATTATTGAAGCATTTATCAGGGTTATTGTCTCATGAGCGGATACATAT
TTGAATGTATTTAGAAAAATAAACAAATAGGGGTTCCGCGCACATTTCCCCGAAAAGTGCCACCTGACGT
CGACGGATCGGGAGATCTCCCGATCCCCTATGGTGCACTCTCAGTACAATCTGCTCTGATGCCGCATAGT
TAAGCCAGTATCTGCTCCCTGCTTGTGTGTTGGAGGTCGCTGAGTAGTGCGCGAGCAAAATTTAAGCTAC
AACAAGGCAAGGCTTGACCGACAATTGCATGAAGAATCTGCTTAGGGTTAGGCGTTTTGCGCTGCTTCGC
GATGTACGGGCCAGATATACGCGTTGACATTGATTATTGACTAGTTATTAATAGTAATCAATTACGGGGT
CATTAGTTCATAGCCCATATATGGAGTTCCGCGTTACATAACTTACGGTAAATGGCCCGCCTGGCTGACC
GCCCAACGACCCCCGCCCATTGACGTCAATAATGACGTATGTTCCCATAGTAACGCCAATAGGGACTTTC
CATTGACGTCAATGGGTGGAGTATTTACGGTAAACTGCCCACTTGGCAGTACATCAAGTGTATCATATGC
CAAGTACGCCCCCTATTGACGTCAATGACGGTAAATGGCCCGCCTGGCATTATGCCCAGTACATGACCTT
ATGGGACTTTCCTACTTGGCAGTACATCTACGTATTAGTCATCGCTATTACCATGGTGATGCGGTTTTGG
CAGTACATCAATGGGCGTGGATAGCGGTTTGACTCACGGGGATTTCCAAGTCTCCACCCCATTGACGTCA
ATGGGAGTTTGTTTTGGCACCAAAATCAACGGGACTTTCCAAAATGTCGTAACAACTCCGCCCCATTGAC
GCAAATGGGCGGTAGGCGTGTACGGTGGGAGGTCTATATAAGCAGAGCTCTCTGGCTAACTAGAGAACCC
ACTGCTTACTGGCTTATCGAAATTAATACGACTCACTATAGGGAGACCCAAGCTGGCTAGCCACCATGGT
GAGCAAGGGCGAGGAGCTGTTCACCGGGGTGGTGCCCATCCTGGTCGAGCTGGACGGCGACGTAAACGGC
CACAAGTTCAGCGTGTCCGGCGAGGGCGAGGGCGATGCCACCTACGGCAAGCTGACCCTGAAGTTCATCT
GCACCACCGGCAAGCTGCCCGTGCCCTGGCCCACCCTCGTGACCACCCTGAGCTACGGCGTGCAGTGCTT
CAGCCGCTACCCCGACCACATGAAGCAGCACGACTTCTTCAAGTCCGCCATGCCCGAAGGCTACGTCCAG
GAGCGCACCATCTTCTTCAAGGACGACGGCAACTACAAGACCCGCGCCGAGGTGAAGTTCGAGGGCGACA
CCCTGGTGAACCGCATCGAGCTGAAGGGCATCGACTTCAAGGAGGACGGCAACATCCTGGGGCACAAGCT
GGAGTACAACTACAACCCCCACAACGTCTATATCATGGCCGACAAGCAGAAGAACGGCATCAAGGTGAAC
TTCAAGATCCGCCACAACATCGAGGACGGCAGCGTGCAGCTCGCCGACCACTACCAGCAGAACACCCCCA
TCGGCGACGGCCCCGTGCTGCTGCCCGACAACCACTACCTGTTCACCCAGTCCGCCCTGAGCAAAGACCC
CAACGAGAAGCGCGATCACATGGTCCTGCTGGAGTTCGTGACCGCCGCCGGGATCACTCTCGGCATGGAC
GAGCTGTACAAGGGATCCGCCGGTACCATGTCCTCCGGGGCTAGCGCGAGCGCCCTGCAGCGCTTGGTAG
AGCAGCTCAAGTTGGAGGCTGGCGTGGAGAGGATCAAGGTCTCTCAGGCAGCTGCAGAGCTTCAACAGTA
CTGTATGCAGAATGCCTGCAAGGATGCCCTGCTGGTGGGTGTTCCAGCTGGAAGTAACCCCTTCCGGGAG
CCTAGATCCTGTGCTTTACTCTGATCTAGAGGGCCCGTTTAAACCCGCTGATCAGCCTCGACTGTGCCTT
CTAGTTGCCAGCCATCTGTTGTTTGCCCCTCCCCCGTGCCTTCCTTGACCCTGGAAGGTGCCACTCCCAC
TGTCCTTTCCTAATAAAATGAGGAAATTGCATCGCATTGTCTGAGTAGGTGTCATTCTATTCTGGGGGGT
GGGGTGGGGCAGGACAGCAAGGGGGAGGATTGGGAAGACAATAGCAGGCATGCTGGGGATGCGGTGGGCT
CTATGGCTTCTGAGGCGGAAAGAACCAGCTGGGGCTCTAGGGGGTATCCCC
[124 nt withheld, positions 3972-4095]
C
[91 nt withheld, positions 4097-4187]
A
[49 nt withheld, positions 4189-4237]
CCTTTGACGTTGGAGTCCACGTTCTTT
[37 nt withheld, positions 4265-4301]
ACCCTATCTCGGTCTATTCTTTTGATTTATAAGGGATTTTGCCGATTTCGGCCTATTGGTTAAAAAATGA
GCTGATTTAACAAAAATTTAACGCGAATTAATTCTGTGGAATGTGTGTCAGTTAGGGTGTGGAAAGTCCC
CAGGCTCCCCAGCAGGCAGAAGTATGCAAAGCATGCATCTCAATTAGTCAGCAACCAGGTGTGGAAAGTC
CCCAGGCTCCCCAGCAGGCAGAAGTATGCAAAGCATGCATCTCAATTAGTCAGCAACCATAGTCCCGCCC
CTAACTCCGCCCATCCCGCCCCTAACTCCGCCCAGTTCCGCCCATTCTCCGCCCCATGGCTGACTAATTT
TTTTTATTTATGCAGAGGCCGAGGCCGCCTCTGCCTCTGAGCTATTCCAGAAGTAGTGAGGAGGCTTTTT
TGGAGGCCTAGGCTTTTGCAAAAAGCTCCCGGGAGCTTGTATATCCATTTTCGGATCTGATCAGCACGTG
ATGAAAAAGCCTGAACTCACCGCGACGTCTGTCGAGAAGTTTCTGATCGAAAAGTTCGACAGCGTCTCCG
ACCTGATGCAGCTCTCGGAGGGCGAAGAATCTCGTGCTTTCAGCTTCGATGTAGGAGGGCGTGGATATGT
CCTGCGGGTAAATAGCTGCGCCGATGGTTTCTACAAAGATCGTTATGTTTATCGGCACTTTGCATCGGCC
GCGCTCCCGATTCCGGAAGTGCTTGACATTGGGGAATTCAGCGAGAGCCTGACCTATTGCATCTCCCGCC
GTGCACAGGGTGTCACGTTGCAAGACCTGCCTGAAACCGAACTGCCCGCTGTTCTGCAGCCGGTCGCGGA
GGCCATGGATGCGATCGCTGCGGCCGATCTTAGCCAGACGAGCGGGTTCGGCCCATTCGGACCGCAAGGA
ATCGGTCAATACACTACATGGCGTGATTTCATATGCGCGATTGCTGATCCCCATGTGTATCACTGGCAAA
CTGTGATGGACGACACCGTCAGTGCGTCCGTCGCGCAGGCTCTCGATGAGCTGATGCTTTGGGCCGAGGA
CTGCCCCGAAGTCCGGCACCTCGTGCACGCGGATTTCGGCTCCAACAATGTCCTGACGGACAATGGCCGC
ATAACAGCGGTCATTGACTGGAGCGAGGCGATGTTCGGGGATTCCCAATACGAGGTCGCCAACATCTTCT
TCTGGAGGCCGTGGTTGGCTTGTATGGAGCAGCAGACGCGCTACTTCGAGCGGAGGCATCCGGAGCTTGC
AGGATCGCCGCGGCTCCGGGCGTATATGCTCCGCATTGGTCTTGACCAACTCTATCAGAGCTTGGTTGAC
GGCAATTTCGATGATGCAGCTTGGGCGCAGGGTCGATGCGACGCAATCGTCCGATCCGGAGCCGGGACTG
TCGGGCGTACACAAATCGCCCGCAGAAGCGCGGCCGTCTGGACCGATGGCTGTGTAGAAGTACTCGCCGA
TAGTGGAAACCGACGCCCCAGCACTCGTCCGAGGGCAAAGGAATAGCACGTGCTACGAGATTTCGATTCC
ACCGCCGCCTTCTATGAAAGGTTGGGCTTCGGAATCGTTTTCCGGGACGCCGGCTGGATGATCCTCCAGC
GCGGGGATCTCATGCTGGAGTTCTTCGCCCACCCCAACTTGTTTATTGCAGCTTATAATGGTTACAAATA
AAGCAATAGCATCACAAATTTCACAAATAAAGCATTTTTTTCACTGCATTCTAGTTGTGGTTTGTCCAAA
CTCATCAATGTATCTTATCATGTCTGTATACCGTCGACCTCTAGCTAGAGCTTGGCGTAATCATGGTCAT
AGCTGTTTCCTGTGTGAAATTGTTATCCGCTCACAATTCCACACAACATACGAGCCGGAAGCATAAAGTG
TAAAGCCTGGGGTGCCTAATGAGTGAGCTAACTCACATTAATTGCGTTGCGCTCACTGCCCGCTTTCCAG
TCGGGAAACCTGTCGTGCCAGCTGCATTAATGAATCGGCCAACGCGCGGGGAGAGGCGGTTTGCGTATTG
GGCGCTCTTCCGCTTCCTCGCTCACTGACTCGCTGCGCTCGGTCGTTCGGCTGCGGCGAGCGGTATCAGC
TCACTCAAAGGCGGTAATACGGTTATCCACAGAATCAGGGGATAACGCAGGA
Features (pLannotate 1.2.2; 22 found; start..end, strand, type, name):
     66..654     -  rep_origin     ori: high-copy-number ColE1/pMB1/pBR322/pUC origin of replication
    825..1685    -  CDS            AmpR: β-lactamase; bla; confers resistance to ampicillin, carbenicillin, and related antibiotics
   1686..1790    -  promoter       AmpR promoter: bla
   1849..1901    -  misc_feature   bom (fragment): basis of mobility region from pBR322
   2056..2435    +  enhancer       CMV enhancer: human cytomegalovirus immediate early enhancer
   2436..2639    +  promoter       CMV promoter: human cytomegalovirus (CMV) immediate early promoter
   2635..2668    +  LTR            5' LTR (truncated) (fragment): truncated 5' long terminal repeat (LTR) from HIV-1
   2684..2702    +  promoter       T7 promoter: promoter for bacteriophage T7 RNA polymerase
   2726..3442    +  CDS            EGFP: the original enhanced GFP (Yang et al., 1996) mammalian codon-optimized
   3458..3661    +  CDS            GNG10: GBG10_HUMAN - Also known as GNGT10. Experimental evidence at protein level: Swiss-Prot protein existence level 1. Guanine nucleotide-binding proteins (G proteins) are involved as a modulator or transducer in various transmembrane signaling systems. The beta and gamma chains are required for the GTPase activity, for replacement of GDP by GTP, and for G protein-effector interaction. Interacts with beta-1 and beta-2, but not with beta-3. From Homo sapiens (Human).
   3702..3926    +  polyA_signal   bGH poly(A) signal: bovine growth hormone polyadenylation signal
   3930..3951    +  promoter       SV40 promoter (fragment): SV40 enhancer and early promoter
   3972..4400    +  rep_origin     f1 ori (sequence partly withheld): f1 bacteriophage origin of replication; arrow indicates direction of (+) strand synthesis
   4414..4743    +  promoter       SV40 promoter: SV40 enhancer and early promoter
   4792..5817    +  CDS            HygR: aminoglycoside phosphotransferase from E. coli; aph(4)-Ia; confers resistance to hygromycin
   5827..5952    +  CDS            ble (fragment): BLE_KLEPN - Experimental evidence at protein level: Swiss-Prot protein existence level 1. Binding protein with a strong affinity to the bleomycin family of antibiotics. Binds to CL990; an antimitotic-antibiotic compound. From Klebsiella pneumoniae.
   5947..6068    +  polyA_signal   SV40 poly(A) signal: SV40 polyadenylation signal
   6141..6157    -  protein_bind   lac operator: The lac repressor binds to the lac operator to inhibit transcription in E. coli. This inhibition can be relieved by adding lactose or isopropyl-β-D-thiogalactopyranoside (IPTG). lac repressor encoded by lacI
   6165..6195    -  promoter       lac promoter: promoter for the E. coli lac operon
   6210..6231    -  protein_bind   CAP binding site: CAP binding activates transcription in the presence of cAMP. E. coli catabolite activator protein
   6244..6336    -  CDS            lacI (fragment): lac repressor; lacI; The lac repressor binds to the lac operator to inhibit transcription in E. coli. This inhibition can be relieved by adding lactose or isopropyl-β-D-thiogalactopyranoside (IPTG).
   6338..6446    -  rep_origin     RSF ori (fragment): Plasmids containing the RSF 1030 origin of replication can be propagated in E. coli cells that contain additional plasmids with compatible origins.
