[The description below was written by a language model from this plasmid's Addgene catalogue record and pLannotate feature annotations shown in this document.]
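Description:
pcDNA3.1-GGamma10-GFP2 is a mammalian expression plasmid built on the Invitrogen pcDNA3.1 backbone (hygromycin-selectable version) that encodes the human G protein gamma-10 subunit (GNG10) fused at its N-terminus to GFP2 through a short GSAG linker. The sequenced plasmid is 6,453 nt. It is propagated in E. coli as a high-copy plasmid through its ColE1/pUC-type origin and selected with ampicillin via the β-lactamase gene. An f1 origin is also present. For selection in mammalian cells, an SV40 early promoter drives a hygromycin resistance gene, which is followed by the SV40 polyadenylation signal.

The roughly 0.9 kb fusion insert, assembled by Gibson cloning, sits downstream of the CMV immediate-early enhancer and promoter and is terminated by the bovine growth hormone polyadenylation signal. A T7 promoter lies between the CMV promoter and the coding region. The automated annotation labels the fluorescent protein as EGFP, which most likely reflects sequence similarity to GFP2, the GFP variant named in the catalogue entry. The GNG10 coding sequence follows it directly in the same orientation. Several short fragment hits in the feature table (HIV-1 LTR, ble, lacI, RSF ori, bom) appear to be backbone remnants or partial matches rather than functional elements.

The construct belongs to the TRUPATH open-source BRET2 biosensor platform, in which a GFP2-tagged Gγ subunit serves as the energy acceptor for monitoring heterotrimeric G protein dissociation after GPCR activation. The record describes this Gγ10 fusion as a "non-optimal" component of the biosensor. It was produced under an NIH programme that develops tools for understudied druggable proteins.
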