Addgene plasmid #166779: pcDNA3.1-GGamma10-GFP2
Purpose: Encodes a G gamma subunit containing GFP2 as an "non-optimal" component of a BRET2 biosensor for studying heterotrimeric G protein dissociation
Depositing lab: Bryan Roth. Depositing organization: University of North Carolina at Chapel Hill. Publication: TRUPATH, an open-source biosensor platform for interrogating the GPCR transducerome. Olsen RHJ, DiBerto JF, English JG, Glaudin AM, Krumm BE, Slocum ST, Che T, Gavin AC, McCorvy JD, Roth BL, Strachan RT. Nat Chem Biol. 2020 May 4. pii: 10.1038/s41589-020-0535-8. doi: 10.1038/s41589-020-0535-8. PubMed 32367019.
Backbone
  Vector backbone: pcDNA3.1
  Backbone manufacturer: Invitrogen
  Backbone size w/o insert (bp): 5432
  Vector type: Mammalian Expression
  Selectable markers: Hygromycin
Growth in bacteria
  Bacterial resistance: Ampicillin, 100 μg/mL
  Growth temperature: 37°C
  Growth strain: NEB Stable
  Copy number: High Copy
Gene/Insert
  Gene/Insert name: GGamma10-GFP2 (alt names: GNG10; Green Fluorescent Protein 2)
  Species: H. sapiens (human), Synthetic
  Insert size (bp): 939
  Mutation: Contains an N-terminal GFP2 and GSAG linker
  Entrez Gene: GNG10
  Promoter: CMV
  Cloning method: Gibson Cloning
  Sequencing primers: 5′ CGCAAATGGGCGGTAGGCGTG; 3′ TAGAAGGCACAGTCGAGG
Terms and licenses: Academic/Nonprofit Terms; Industry Terms: Not Available to Industry
Depositor comments: These plasmids were generated as part of the Illuminating the Druggable Genome (IDG) program sponsored by the NIH Common Fund. The goal of this program is to identify, gather, and distribute information and resources for proteins that currently are not well-studied yet belong to commonly drug-targeted protein families: protein kinases, non-olfactory G-protein coupled receptors (GPCRs), and ion channels. The IDG program is designed to develop fundamental research tools for understudied proteins, elucidate their function, and disseminate the IDG-related resources and data to the greater scientific community.
How to cite: pcDNA3.1-GGamma10-GFP2 was a gift from Bryan Roth (Addgene plasmid # 166779 ; http://n2t.net/addgene:166779 ; RRID:Addgene_166779)
